>Addgene plasmid #248950 | pLG017_Avs1a_chimera | addgene full sequence | sequence record 500567 | Addgene NGS Result
ACACTGTGAGATATGCTGCTACTGAAACTGAAATAAGGAACGCAACTGTACTCATTGAATGCGCGGGTTA
CACTGGTTCCGGAACCCTGATCGCAGCAGACAAGGTCCTTACGGCTGCACATTGTGTAGTATCGGATGAT
CCTGAGACACCAATTACAGTGACATTTTTTGGTGCGGATGAAGACGTCTGTGTCAATGCGACAATTTCAG
AAATAGATACATCGTGCGATGCCTGTCTGCTAACACTTTCTGACTCTGTCGACATTCCGCCTATTACACT
TATGACACAGCCGGAGCGAGAGGGAAGCCAATGGAAAGCCTTTGGCTATCCGGCATCACGCAATGGGCCA
TCACATTATCTTCATGGCACTATAAGTCAGATTTTACCAAGGCTTTTCCATGGCGTTGATATGGATTTGT
CGGTCAGTGCCGATTGTGTTCTGGAAGAGTACAGTGGAGTTTCTGGTGCCGCCATTCTATCAGAAAATAA
ATGCATTGCGATGGTGCGCATCAGGATGGATGGTGGACTAGGTGCAGTAAGTCTTGATAAGTTAAGCGGT
TTGCTGATTCGAAACGGCCTAATCCCAGATGACATTGCATCCCTGCCAGATTCATCACTGTCGGGTGAAG
TTGTCCTGAACCGCACAGAATTTCGCGACAACTTTGAATCGTTCGTCCTGGAGCACAAGGGACGTGCAGT
GCTTTTGGAAGGTAGTCCCGGCTCTGGTAAGACTACCTTCTGCCGCCATTATCAGCCCCGTAGTGAGCAA
CTCGCAGTGGCGGGTGTCTATGAATTTACACCGGAAGACGGTGCTGGTACGACATTCAAAATTCTTCCTG
AGGTATTTGCCGATTGGCTGCATAACCAGGTTTCTATACTGCTTTCAGGTAGGCCTGCTCGCAGGGAGGA
AACAGAAAAGATCAATCTGACCCAAAAGGTGTCTGACCTTCTACATACTTTCTCAGATTACTGGAAGCAC
AAAGGAAAATATGGCGTCATTTTCATTGATGCTGTGAATGAGGCAAGCGAGTGCGGGGATGAGGCAGTAT
CGCGCTTTACAGCATTACTGCCGGTGACACTTCCGGAGAACGTCAAACTTGTTTTCACCGCACCATCATT
ATCATCAGCTGGTAAGGCTTTCCGGCACTGGCTCACACCTCAGGATTGTATCAGCCTAACGCTTTTAAGC
CATAGGGAGGTGTTACAGCTAACAGCTCGAGAGCTTAAAACTTCCGCCCCTTCTTTGTCACTACTCACAC
GAGTTAGTGATATAGCTCAGGGCCATCCACTTTATCTCCGATACATTCTTGGGTATCTGAAAGCGAATCC
GGATCAGGTTAATCTGGAGATATTCCCGGTTTTCAGTGGCAGCATTGAAACCTACTACGAAAGGCTCTGG
CAGGGGCTGGTTAAGGATGAGAGCGCTGTAAATCTGCTCGGTATTCTCTCGCGGATGCGCTGGGGCATTG
ATATTTCATCACTGATCCCTGTTCTAACACCGCAGGAACAGACGGTGTTTGTTCCAACCCTTGACCGTAT
TCAGCATCTGCTTCTTAATGATAAATCATCAGCATTGTGCCACCAATCATTTGCGGCGTTTATCAACAGT
AAAACGGCGGTAATTAACTCGCTGCTGCACGGACGCCTTGCCGACTTCTGCCTTACCAGTGGAGAGAGTT
ATGGCCTGATTAATCGCGCTTATCACCTGCTCCTAGCCTCTCACGACAGACATCCTGAAGCCGCATTGGT
GTGCACGCAGGAATGGGCTGACGCCTGTATCGTCAAGGGGGCTCAGCCGGATATTCTAATTCACGATATC
CGTCAGACCCTGAAGAACACGCTTATTCGTGCCGATGCAGTGGCATCGATTCGTCTGTTGCTGCTTTTCC
AACGCATGACCTTCAGACACCATTTTTTGTTTCTGCAGTCAGCTTATCACTCAGGCCTTGCCCTGGCTGC
ACTTGGCAGACCGGATGAGGCCCTTGAGCAGCTCATACCATCTGGAAGCCTCGTTGTTGATGCAGTTGAT
GCAATTGTCAGCGCACAGACTCTCGCGCGTATGGGAAACAGTGAACACGCGCTGAAGCTATTGGAAAAGG
TGAAGTCAGCTGTCGACCAAGAATTTGAACGCAATCCCGTCAATCTATCTGATTTTATCGGCCTTTCCCT
GGCTTGGGTGAGAGCTGAGCTGATGGCTGGGGTGGTTGATGGCCACGGACGCACACGCGAGGTTGTTGAG
TATTTGTACGGTTGTGGGCAAGTCGTTCGCGATAATTTTGAACAATCAGCGCATAGTAAATCAGCATATA
CACGCGCTTTTTATCCTCTTCAGGCAGAAATGGAAGCCGTGAACATAGCCTTTAATGACCGCTCCGTATC
TTTACGGACGGTTAAAGAAAAGTTTGGTAGCTTACCGGAAAATATTCTTGATCTGATGCTCAGTTCAGTT
ATGCGGGCACATGACATCATTCTGCAACATCAGTTGCCGATGCCCCAGCATGCTTTGCAACCCGTTTGGT
ACAATCTGGACAGATTACTTCATACTGATATTCCGTATTCGAACGAAATTCGTTTTAATTCATTAAGTAG
CCTTATTTTTTTCAATGCGCCTTCTGCTCTTATTATCAGGATGGCGGGGGTATTTTCTTTCGAAGTAGTA
CCCGAAATAACGTTGCTCAATGAAGAAAATGAGATAGCAGCAGACAGCATTGACGTTAGTGAACAGGGAC
AACTCTGGCTGGTGAGCGCCTACCTTAATGAAACGCAACCCTGTCCCGATATTAAACATCCGAGTCAGGG
ATGTTCTGAATGGCTCAAGACATTGACTGAGGCTATTTTTTGGTACAGCGGGCAGGCGCGCCGGGCAGTT
ATTGACGGCAACGATGAGAAAAAAGAACTGCTTTTAGTCAAGGTGCAGAATGATATTCTCCCTGCTCTTT
CGTACTCGCTGGAAGAGCGCATGGCATGGCCGAATTCATGGGCAATGCCTGAACAGATTATCCCCATGAT
TTACGAAGAGTTAGTAAACATGTTCGGCGCATGCTGGCCCGATAAGATATCAGTGATCACTGATTTCATT
CTGGCTCATACGCCTCAGCAATGTGGACTTTATTCCGAGGGGTACAGGCGTTTACTGAACAGAGTTATTC
AGACTCTTCTAAATGAGCATCGGTTTTTGGGGCAATCTGATACGACATTTCAACTACTTGAGACGTTGCA
TGCGTTTGTTTCTGCTTTTACTGAGAATCGGCAGGAGCTGGTTCCTGAATTACTGAATATTATTCCAGCT
TATATTAGCCTTGATGCTCCTCAGCTGGCACAGGACACTTACACTGAGCTTTTAGGTGTGTCGATGGGCC
CTGACTGGTACAAAGAAGACCAATTTGCCCTCATGACAACTATGCTGCGCGTGATACCACAGCATACAGA
CACAAATACTACACTTTCACAAGTTGCAGGATTCCTTGAACATGCTTCGGGTGAAATGACATTTAGGCGT
TATGTTAGGCAGGAAAAATCACAGTTTATTGGCGAACTTATTCGTCGTGGGAATTATGCACACGGGTTTA
ACTATTATCGTCAGCAGTCCTGCGGATCCCATGAGGAAATGCTCACCCAACTTAGCCACCCAGCTGCAGA
TAGCCCTCATCCATTGAAAGGCATGCGGTTCCCGGGGGGAGCGCTGGATGAGGAACATGCTGTAGAATGC
ATTGTCAGTGAACTGCGAAACAGAGTCGACTGGCGGCTTCGCTGGGGACTTCTTGAAATATTCAGCTTTG
GCAGTATTGGTAATCTTGCAGTGCCCTTTGCTGAACTTATCAATGAATTTTCTGCAGACACTGAAGACCT
TAATGAAATACCCAAAAGGTTGCACAACATTTTACATGGTGATGTGCCTTTCTCAGAACACAGAAATTTT
ATCAAAAATTTCACAGAGCACCTTGCAGACAACCATAAGCCACTCTTTGCTGAATTTATCAGTTTGCTAT
CCGAAGACACTAGCGATAACGACGTTAAGCCTCCCCCCTCTGGTGATGCTAACCAGAAGGGTACTGATAC
CTCAGATGATGTGGCAATGCAGCCAGGACTTTTTGGGAAGCGTTCTGCGATCAATAGGGCTGAAGCCTGC
ATGGAAAATGCCCGAAAAGCCGCAGCACGCAGAAACACAGTTCGTGCAAGTGAGTTAGCCGTTGAAAGCC
TGCATATAATTCAGGATGGTGACTGGTCAGTCTGGAGAAAGAACAACCATCTGGCGGAACTTACACGGAC
GTACATATTGGACAACTCTGCGGATGCAGGTTCGGTCATTCGTGCTTATGCTTCGCTTGTAGAAAAAGAA
CGTTATGCCCCGGCATGGGTAATTGCTAGTCATCTCATCGAAATAGCAGCCAGTAAATTCTCTGATCAAG
AAGCCCAAGCTATTAACCAGATCGTACTTGAACACAACCGCCACATGCTTGGGAATACCGAAGCGGATGC
TGCGCATTTTTCTTTTCTTAATGAACCTGATACCTCAGATGCAGGTGAAGAAACACTCTATTTTCTGTTT
TGGCTGCTGGAACACCCACTGAAATTCAGACGCGAACGGGCTCTGGAAGTACTGAAGTGGCTTGCATCAG
ACGATGATAAGATTCTGGGCCAATGCGTGACGGAGGCACTCGTTTCAGACATTGCCTCACGAGCTGAAGC
ACTAATGGCATTGACAGACTGGGTGTCAGCTAGATCTCCTCAGCGAATATGGGACTTTATAGTTAAAGAG
CGCAGCCTTTTTGAATGGCTTGAAGGCACTACTGCACTAAGCCAAGTCCATCTCCTGGAGCGAGTAACCA
GCAGAGCGGGATTTGTTTTAAGAAATGAGATTGCCGCATTTGAGCGACCCCGAAAGCTTTTACTGACATC
AGAAGCCTCTGGACAACGGAATATTCCAGAAAATTTACCAACATGGGTGCAATCCTTGTCGCAGACCCTT
GCCGTGATGGAAAAGCAGGGAATAGATATCCCAGCTTTGCTTACCTTACTCGAAAAACGGGTTTTACAGC
AGAGTGGATTGGCTGATATCACGGTGGCTTTTGAGCTGGAAAAGTTACTTGCGCGTGGTTTTACTGTGAA
TAGAACACCAAGTCACCATCGCTGGGAGACGATGGTGCGATTTGCATTAAACCAGATCATACATGAGGCG
GCCGCACAGGATGAACTGCAAAACATTGAACCCTTGCTACGTGCCTGGAACCCCGCGTCAGAGGAGTGTG
TTGAGCCGTGGGAGGTTTGTAACCGGGCAAAACAGATTATCTGCGCTGTTATGGAAGGTAGACATCAGCA
AGCTTCGGGCATAGAGGATGGCTTTTTCTTGCATTATCTTGATGAAGTGGAGGTTTCCCGAGAAGGTCAA
ACGCATCTGGTGGAAATCTCAGCGGTGTTAACGACAGCTCATAATGGTCATGAGAGCCTTAGACCAGGTG
CAGAAAGCGAATTTAATGCAACACAGACACCTGATATAGAGCGGACGCTTAGTGTGCACCTTACATGCCA
GCGAGTCAAAATGCAGCCTTTGCTTTTTGGGGGAGCTACGCCTGCCGCAGTGTCGAAAAAGTTTATGCAG
ATGACTGGAACGTTGCCTTCAGACTTTATTCGCAGGCAATGGCGAAGCGGGCGTTCTCTTAGTAAAAACA
GATGGGGGGAACCAATAAGCAGAGGAAGTCTGTTACTCATGAAAAGAACAACTACCCTCCCTCCAGGACT
GGGCTTAGCGTGGTATGTCACTGTCGATGGGAAGTTGATGAATATATTTTCATATGCCCCGAGGAGGAGA
TAATGAAATACAGTTCAATGGAAACGCCAAAAACGCGAGAGGAATTTGAGGCTCGCTGTTTTCACCTGCT
CAATGCGATCAAGTTAGGACGGTATCATGGCATTCCGGGTGAAGGTAACAAAGAGCAGGTTCCTTTTCTC
CCTAACGGACGAGTTGATCTGGCAAACATTGATACCATGACTCGCCTCTCGATGAACTCGTTATATGATT
TCCACTATAACAGGGATAATTATCCGCAGTTTGATCTCTCTGAAAATGACGAGAATGAAGAGGCTACGGA
TTGACGCAATAACTAGCATAACCCCTTGGGGCCTCTAAACGGGTCTTGAGGGGTTTTTTGCTGAAACCTC
AGGCATTTGAGAAGCACACGGTCACACTGCTTCCGGTAGTCAATAAACCGGTAAACCAGCAATAGACATA
AGCGGCTATTTAACGACCCTGCCCTGAACCGACGACCGGGTCGAATTTGCTTTCGAATTTCTGCCATTCA
TCCGCTTATTATCACTTATTCAGGCGTAGCACCAGGCGTTTAAGGGCACCAATAACTGCCTTAAAAAAAT
TACGCCCCGCCCTGCCACTCATCGCAATACTGTTGTAATTCATTTAACATTCTGCCGACATGGAAGCCAT
CACAGACGGCATGATGAACCTGAATCGCCAGCGGCATCAGCACCTTGTCGCCTTGCGTATAATATTTGCC
CATAGTGAAAACGGGGGCGAAGAAGTTGTCCATATTGGCCACGTTTAAATCAAAACTGGTGAAACTCACC
CAGGGATTGGCTGAGACGAAAAACATATTCTCAATAAACCCTTTAGGGAAATAGGCCAGGTTTTCACCGT
AACACGCCACATCTTGCGAATATATGTGTAGAAACTGCCGGAAATCGTCGTGGTATTCACTCCAGAGCGA
TGAAAACGTTTCAGTTTGCTCATGGAAAACGGTGTAACAAGGGTGAACACTATCCCATATCACCAGCTCA
CCGTCTTTCATCGCCATACGGAACTCTGGATGAGCATTCATCAGGCGGGCAAGAATGTGAATAAAGGCCG
GATAAAACTTGTGCTTATTTTTCTTTACGGTCTTTAAAAAGGCCGTAATATCCAGCTGAACGGTCTGGTT
ATAGGTACATTGAGCAACTGACTGAAATGCCTCAAAATGTTCTTTACGATGCCATTGGGATATATCAACG
GTGGTATATCCAGTGATTTTTTTCTCCATTTTAGCTTCCTTAGCTCCTGAAAATCTCGATAACTCAAAAA
ATACGCCCGGTAGTGATCTTATTTCATTATGGTGAAAGTTGGAACCTCTTACGTGCCGATCAACGTCTCA
TTTTCGCCAAAAGTTGGCCCAGGGCTTCCCGGTATCAACAGGGACACCAGGATTTATTTATTCTGCGAAG
TGATCTTCCGTCACAGGTATTTATTCGGCGCAAAGTGCGTCGGGTGATGCTGCCAACTTACTGATTTAGT
GTATGATGGTGTTTTTGAGGTGCTCCAGTGGCTTCTGTTTCTATCAGCTGTCCCTCCTGTTCAGCTACTG
ACGGGGTGGTGCGTAACGGCAAAAGCACCGCCGGACATCAGCGCTAGCGGAGTGTATACTGGCTTACTAT
GTTGGCACTGATGAGGGTGTCAGTGAAGTGCTTCATGTGGCAGGAGAAAAAAGGCTGCACCGGTGCGTCA
GCAGAATATGTGATACAGGATATATTCCGCTTCCTCGCTCACTGACTCGCTACGCTCGGTCGTTCGACTG
CGGCGAGCGGAAATGGCTTACGAACGGGGCGGAGATTTCCTGGAAGATGCCAGGAAGATACTTAACAGGG
AAGTGAGAGGGCCGCGGCAAAGCCGTTTTTCCATAGGCTCCGCCCCCCTGACAAGCATCACGAAATCTGA
CGCTCAAATCAGTGGTGGCGAAACCCGACAGGACTATAAAGATACCAGGCGTTTCCCCCTGGCGGCTCCC
TCGTGCGCTCTCCTGTTCCTGCCTTTCGGTTTACCGGTGTCATTCCGCTGTTATGGCCGCGTTTGTCTCA
TTCCACGCCTGACACTCAGTTCCGGGTAGGCAGTTCGCTCCAAGCTGGACTGTATGCACGAACCCCCCGT
TCAGTCCGACCGCTGCGCCTTATCCGGTAACTATCGTCTTGAGTCCAACCCGGAAAGACATGCAAAAGCA
CCACTGGCAGCAGCCACTGGTAATTGATTTAGAGGAGTTAGTCTTGAAGTCATGCGCCGGTTAAGGCTAA
ACTGAAAGGACAAGTTTTGGTGACTGCGCTCCTCCAAGCCAGTTACCTCGGTTCAAAGAGTTGGTAGCTC
AGAGAACCTTCGAAAAACCGCCCTGCAAGGCGGTTTTTTCGTTTTCAGAGCAAGAGATTACGCGCAGACC
AAAACGATCTCAAGAAGATCATCTTATTAATCAGATAAAATATTTCTAGATTTCAGTGCAATTTATCTCT
TCAAATGTAGCACCTGAAGTCAGCCCCATACGATATAAGTTGTAATTCTCATGTTAGTCATGCCCCGCGC
CCACCGGAAGGAGCTGACTGGGTTGAAGGCTCTCAAGGGCATCGGTCGAGATCCCGGTGCCTAATGAGTG
AGCTAACTTACATTAATTGCGTTGCGCCGCGGAACCCCTATTTGTTTATTTTTCTAAATACATTCAAATA
TGTATCCGCTCATGAGACAATAACCCTGATAAATGCTTCAATAATATTGAAAAAGGAAGAGTTTGGTTGC
GATAAAAATGTATCCCGCAAGGGATGGGGATGCTTTGCTCATTATCTGTCATCAGGAAAAATGCGGATTT
TTCATCGACGGCGGCTATGCAGAAACCTACAAGCAATACATCCTGCCTGATCTCAGAGCATTGAGTCTTA
ACGGGTACCGGTTACGCCTAGTCATGGCAACGCATATTGACGCTGATCACATCGGCGGTCTCATTGACTT
TTTTATCGACAATGGCCAGGCGTCACATCCGTCTGTTATACCGGTTGATGCGGTATGGCACAATAGTCTC
AGGGCGATGACAACATCTCATGAAAATGCATCAGATGCAGAAAATAGCAAAATCACGGATTTTTTAAAAC
GGCAATATCATCTCGCTGCAAAGTCAGGCAGACCCACTGAAATTAGCGCTCGCCAGGGAAGTTCGCTCGC
AGCCACATTGCTGGCCGGCGGCTATCACTGGAATGAAGGAACTGGATTTCAAAAGATTTGCTCCTTAAGG
CCAGCTGTCCCGCCGTTAAACGAAAACAGTTTTCAGATCCTGAGCCCCTCAGAGGAACGGCTCTCTGCAC
TCTGTTTGTGGTGGCGCCGTAAACTGGTATCACTGGGTTTTTCTGGCCAGTATTCCGCAAACGGGGCATT
TGATGATGCATTTGAGTTCCTTTGCAAAGAGGATGCTTCGCCGCCACCTCCTCCTCATATGATAAGCGCT
AAAATCCCTCTGCTTCAGAGGGATTATTTACCCGACACTTCGCCAACCAATGGCAGCTCCATTGCCTTTA
GCCTGACACTTAGCAACAAGCGAATGCTGATGCTGGGAGACGCATGGGCTGAAGAGGTAGTGACCTCACT
CAAAGCCAACGGTGGTCTTCAGTATTTCGACATCATTAAAATCTCGCATCATGGTAGTATAAGAAACACC
AGCCCAGAGCTGTTGAGCCTCATTGATGCACCAATGTATCTGATCTCAACTGACGGAAAAAAACATGCCA
GGCATCCTGACCTGGCGGTGCTGAAGGCAGTTGTGGACAGACCCGCGACGTTTACACGAACATTATTTTT
TAACTATGCCACCCGCGCATCTGCTTTCATGAAAACGTATGTTTCAGCAAACGGCGCACCATTCAGGGTG
ATTGAAGGAGCAACGGATTGGATA
Features (pLannotate 1.2.2; 9 found; start..end, strand, type, name):
   6103..6150    +  terminator     T7 terminator: transcription terminator for bacteriophage T7 RNA polymerase
   6373..7029    -  CDS            cat: CAT_ECOLX - Experimental evidence at protein level: Swiss-Prot protein existence level 1. This enzyme is an effector of chloramphenicol resistance in bacteria. From Escherichia coli. This protein is used as a marker in many commonly used cloning vectors, such as pACYC184.
   7030..7132    -  promoter       cat promoter: promoter of the E. coli cat gene encoding chloramphenicol acetyltransferase
   7253..7396    +  mobile_element IS1 (fragment): prokaryotic transposable element IS1
   7515..7570    -  rep_origin     RSF ori (fragment): Plasmids containing the RSF 1030 origin of replication can be propagated in E. coli cells that contain additional plasmids with compatible origins.
   7658..8203    -  rep_origin     p15A ori: Plasmids containing the medium-copy-number p15A origin of replication can be propagated in E. coli cells that contain a second plasmid with the ColE1 origin.
   8315..8379    -  CDS            TcR (fragment): tetracycline efflux protein; tet; confers resistance to tetracycline
   8394..8415    -  protein_bind   CAP binding site: CAP binding activates transcription in the presence of cAMP. E. coli catabolite activator protein
   8428..8532    +  promoter       AmpR promoter: bla
