[The description below was written by a language model from this plasmid's Addgene catalogue record and pLannotate feature annotations shown in this document.]
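Description:
pLG017_Avs1a_chimera is a 9,684 nt bacterial expression plasmid built on a p15A-type backbone resembling pACYC184. It replicates from the p15A origin, which is compatible with ColE1-origin plasmids and so allows co-maintenance with a second construct in E. coli. Annotation tools describe this origin as medium copy, although the catalogue entry lists the plasmid as high copy. Selection is by chloramphenicol, through the cat gene driven by its native cat promoter. Several small annotated remnants (an IS1 fragment, a short RSF ori fragment, a tetracycline-resistance gene fragment and a CAP binding site) appear to be backbone leftovers rather than functional parts.

The payload is an AVAST (antiviral ATPase/NTPase of the STAND superfamily) defence locus from Erwinia piriflorinigrans in which the native Avs1a component has been replaced with Avs1a from a Citrobacter system, creating a chimeric system. The insert is recorded as carrying an N-terminal 3xFLAG tag, useful for immunodetection or pulldown, and two substitutions, I134K and I234K. The record does not say which protein carries these changes or what they are meant to do. The automated feature table does not annotate the insert at all. The roughly 6 kb region upstream of the T7 terminator is unlabelled and presumably holds the defence genes. An AmpR (bla) promoter lies near the end of the backbone annotations, facing towards that region, and it may drive expression, but the record does not state the promoter explicitly.

Given the associated work on nuclease-protease pairs in antiviral immunity, the construct is probably used to test whether Avs1a homologues are interchangeable between systems, for example in phage defence or protein interaction experiments in E. coli.
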