Addgene plasmid #248950: pLG017_Avs1a_chimera
Purpose: AVAST from E. piriflorinigrans with Avs1a replaced with Avs1a from Citrobacter Avs1a
Depositing lab: Jennifer Doudna. Depositing organization: University of California, Berkeley. Publication: Recurrent acquisition of nuclease-protease pairs in antiviral immunity. Tuck OT, Hu JJ, Lopez SC, Adler BA, O'Brien CE, Hsieh K, Meredith C, Loi KJ, Yoon PH, Doherty EE, Lahiri A, Doudna JA. Science. 2026 Jan 8;391(6781):195-201. doi: 10.1126/science.aea8769. Epub 2025 Nov 13. PubMed 41231971.
Backbone
  Vector backbone: p15a
  Vector type: Bacterial Expression
Growth in bacteria
  Bacterial resistance: Chloramphenicol, 25 μg/mL
  Growth temperature: 37°C
  Growth strain: DH5alpha
  Copy number: High Copy
Gene/Insert
  Gene/Insert name: Avs1a_chimera
  Species: Erwinia piriflorinigrans
  Mutation: I134K,I234K
  Tag / fusion protein: 3xFLAG (N terminal on insert)
  Cloning method: Other
Terms and licenses: Academic/Nonprofit Terms; Industry Terms: Not Available to Industry
How to cite: pLG017_Avs1a_chimera was a gift from Jennifer Doudna (Addgene plasmid # 248950 ; http://n2t.net/addgene:248950 ; RRID:Addgene_248950)
